>Addgene plasmid #197338 | Neuroligin-3 GFP/pCMV | addgene full sequence | sequence record 401573 | Addgene NGS Result
GGATTTTGCCGATTTCGGCCTATTGGTTAAAAAATGAGCTGATTTAACAAAAATTTAACGCGAATTAATT
CTGTGGAATGTGTGTCAGTTAGGGTGTGGAAAGTCCCCAGGCTCCCCAGCAGGCAGAAGTATGCAAAGCA
TGCATCTCAATTAGTCAGCAACCAGGTGTGGAAAGTCCCCAGGCTCCCCAGCAGGCAGAAGTATGCAAAG
CATGCATCTCAATTAGTCAGCAACCATAGTCCCGCCCCTAACTCCGCCCATCCCGCCCCTAACTCCGCCC
AGTTCCGCCCATTCTCCGCCCCATGGCTGACTAATTTTTTTTATTTATGCAGAGGCCGAGGCCGCCTCTG
CCTCTGAGCTATTCCAGAAGTAGTGAGGAGGCTTTTTTGGAGGCCTAGGCTTTTGCAAAAAGCTCCCGGG
AGCTTGTATATCCATTTTCGGATCTGATCAAGAGACAGGATGAGGATCGTTTCGCATGATTGAACAAGAT
GGATTGCACGCAGGTTCTCCGGCCGCTTGGGTGGAGAGGCTATTCGGCTATGACTGGGCACAACAGACAA
TCGGCTGCTCTGATGCCGCCGTGTTCCGGCTGTCAGCGCAGGGGCGCCCGGTTCTTTTTGTCAAGACCGA
CCTGTCCGGTGCCCTGAATGAACTGCAGGACGAGGCAGCGCGGCTATCGTGGCTGGCCACGACGGGCGTT
CCTTGCGCAGCTGTGCTCGACGTTGTCACTGAAGCGGGAAGGGACTGGCTGCTATTGGGCGAAGTGCCGG
GGCAGGATCTCCTGTCATCTCACCTTGCTCCTGCCGAGAAAGTATCCATCATGGCTGATGCAATGCGGCG
GCTGCATACGCTTGATCCGGCTACCTGCCCATTCGACCACCAAGCGAAACATCGCATCGAGCGAGCACGT
ACTCGGATGGAAGCCGGTCTTGTCGATCAGGATGATCTGGACGAAGAGCATCAGGGGCTCGCGCCAGCCG
AACTGTTCGCCAGGCTCAAGGCGCGCATGCCCGACGGCGAGGATCTCGTCGTGACCCATGGCGATGCCTG
CTTGCCGAATATCATGGTGGAAAATGGCCGCTTTTCTGGATTCATCGACTGTGGCCGGCTGGGTGTGGCG
GACCGCTATCAGGACATAGCGTTGGCTACCCGTGATATTGCTGAAGAGCTTGGCGGCGAATGGGCTGACC
GCTTCCTCGTGCTTTACGGTATCGCCGCTCCCGATTCGCAGCGCATCGCCTTCTATCGCCTTCTTGACGA
GTTCTTCTGAGCGGGACTCTGGGGTTCGAAATGACCGACCAAGCGACGCCCAACCTGCCATCACGAGATT
TCGATTCCACCGCCGCCTTCTATGAAAGGTTGGGCTTCGGAATCGTTTTCCGGGACGCCGGCTGGATGAT
CCTCCAGCGCGGGGATCTCATGCTGGAGTTCTTCGCCCACCCCAACTTGTTTATTGCAGCTTATAATGGT
TACAAATAAAGCAATAGCATCACAAATTTCACAAATAAAGCATTTTTTTCACTGCATTCTAGTTGTGGTT
TGTCCAAACTCATCAATGTATCTTATCATGTCTGTATACCGTCGACCTCTAGCTAGAGCTTGGCGTAATC
ATGGTCATAGCTGTTTCCTGTGTGAAATTGTTATCCGCTCACAATTCCACACAACATACGAGCCGGAAGC
ATAAAGTGTAAAGCCTGGGGTGCCTAATGAGTGAGCTAACTCACATTAATTGCGTTGCGCTCACTGCCCG
CTTTCCAGTCGGGAAACCTGTCGTGCCAGCTGCATTAATGAATCGGCCAACGCGCGGGGAGAGGCGGTTT
GCGTATTGGGCGCTCTTCCGCTTCCTCGCTCACTGACTCGCTGCGCTCGGTCGTTCGGCTGCGGCGAGCG
GTATCAGCTCACTCAAAGGCGGTAATACGGTTATCCACAGAATCAGGGGATAACGCAGGAAAGAACATGT
GAGCAAAAGGCCAGCAAAAGGCCAGGAACCGTAAAAAGGCCGCGTTGCTGGCGTTTTTCCATAGGCTCCG
CCCCCCTGACGAGCATCACAAAAATCGACGCTCAAGTCAGAGGTGGCGAAACCCGACAGGACTATAAAGA
TACCAGGCGTTTCCCCCTGGAAGCTCCCTCGTGCGCTCTCCTGTTCCGACCCTGCCGCTTACCGGATACC
TGTCCGCCTTTCTCCCTTCGGGAAGCGTGGCGCTTTCTCATAGCTCACGCTGTAGGTATCTCAGTTCGGT
GTAGGTCGTTCGCTCCAAGCTGGGCTGTGTGCACGAACCCCCCGTTCAGCCCGACCGCTGCGCCTTATCC
GGTAACTATCGTCTTGAGTCCAACCCGGTAAGACACGACTTATCGCCACTGGCAGCAGCCACTGGTAACA
GGATTAGCAGAGCGAGGTATGTAGGCGGTGCTACAGAGTTCTTGAAGTGGTGGCCTAACTACGGCTACAC
TAGAAGAACAGTATTTGGTATCTGCGCTCTGCTGAAGCCAGTTACCTTCGGAAAAAGAGTTGGTAGCTCT
TGATCCGGCAAACAAACCACCGCTGGTAGCGGTGGTTTTTTTGTTTGCAAGCAGCAGATTACGCGCAGAA
AAAAAGGATCTCAAGAAGATCCTTTGATCTTTTCTACGGGGTCTGACGCTCAGTGGAACGAAAACTCACG
TTAAGGGATTTTGGTCATGAGATTATCAAAAAGGATCTTCACCTAGATCCTTTTAAATTAAAAATGAAGT
TTTAAATCAATCTAAAGTATATATGAGTAAACTTGGTCTGACAGTTACCAATGCTTAATCAGTGAGGCAC
CTATCTCAGCGATCTGTCTATTTCGTTCATCCATAGTTGCCTGACTCCCCGTCGTGTAGATAACTACGAT
ACGGGAGGGCTTACCATCTGGCCCCAGTGCTGCAATGATACCGCGAGACCCACGCTCACCGGCTCCAGAT
TTATCAGCAATAAACCAGCCAGCCGGAAGGGCCGAGCGCAGAAGTGGTCCTGCAACTTTATCCGCCTCCA
TCCAGTCTATTAATTGTTGCCGGGAAGCTAGAGTAAGTAGTTCGCCAGTTAATAGTTTGCGCAACGTTGT
TGCCATTGCTACAGGCATCGTGGTGTCACGCTCGTCGTTTGGTATGGCTTCATTCAGCTCCGGTTCCCAA
CGATCAAGGCGAGTTACATGATCCCCCATGTTGTGCAAAAAAGCGGTTAGCTCCTTCGGTCCTCCGATCG
TTGTCAGAAGTAAGTTGGCCGCAGTGTTATCACTCATGGTTATGGCAGCACTGCATAATTCTCTTACTGT
CATGCCATCCGTAAGATGCTTTTCTGTGACTGGTGAGTACTCAACCAAGTCATTCTGAGAATAGTGTATG
CGGCGACCGAGTTGCTCTTGCCCGGCGTCAATACGGGATAATACCGCGCCACATAGCAGAACTTTAAAAG
TGCTCATCATTGGAAAACGTTCTTCGGGGCGAAAACTCTCAAGGATCTTACCGCTGTTGAGATCCAGTTC
GATGTAACCCACTCGTGCACCCAACTGATCTTCAGCATCTTTTACTTTCACCAGCGTTTCTGGGTGAGCA
AAAACAGGAAGGCAAAATGCCGCAAAAAAGGGAATAAGGGCGACACGGAAATGTTGAATACTCATACTCT
TCCTTTTTCAATATTATTGAAGCATTTATCAGGGTTATTGTCTCATGAGCGGATACATATTTGAATGTAT
TTAGAAAAATAAACAAATAGGGGTTCCGCGCACATTTCCCCGAAAAGTGCCACCTGACGTCGACGGATCG
GGAGATCTCCCGATCCCCTATGGTGCACTCTCAGTACAATCTGCTCTGATGCCGCATAGTTAAGCCAGTA
TCTGCTCCCTGCTTGTGTGTTGGAGGTCGCTGAGTAGTGCGCGAGCAAAATTTAAGCTACAACAAGGCAA
GGCTTGACCGACAATTGCATGAAGAATCTGCTTAGGGTTAGGCGTTTTGCGCTGCTTCGCGATGTACGGG
CCAGATATACGCGTTGACATTGATTATTGACTAGTTATTAATAGTAATCAATTACGGGGTCATTAGTTCA
TAGCCCATATATGGAGTTCCGCGTTACATAACTTACGGTAAATGGCCCGCCTGGCTGACCGCCCAACGAC
CCCCGCCCATTGACGTCAATAATGACGTATGTTCCCATAGTAACGCCAATAGGGACTTTCCATTGACGTC
AATGGGTGGAGTATTTACGGTAAACTGCCCACTTGGCAGTACATCAAGTGTATCATATGCCAAGTACGCC
CCCTATTGACGTCAATGACGGTAAATGGCCCGCCTGGCATTATGCCCAGTACATGACCTTATGGGACTTT
CCTACTTGGCAGTACATCTACGTATTAGTCATCGCTATTACCATGGTGATGCGGTTTTGGCAGTACATCA
ATGGGCGTGGATAGCGGTTTGACTCACGGGGATTTCCAAGTCTCCACCCCATTGACGTCAATGGGAGTTT
GTTTTGGCACCAAAATCAACGGGACTTTCCAAAATGTCGTAACAACTCCGCCCCATTGACGCAAATGGGC
GGTAGGCGTGTACGGTGGGAGGTCTATATAAGCAGAGCTCTCTGGCTAACTAGAGAACCCACTGCTTACT
GGCTTATCGAAATTAATACGACTCACTATAGGGAGACCCAAGCTTGGTACCGAGCTCGGATCCTCACCAT
GTCTGCACTTCTGATCCTAGCTCTTGTTGGAGCTGCAGTTGCTGACTACAAAGACGATGACGACAAGCTT
GCGGCCGCCAGTACCCAGGCCCCGGCACCCACAGTCAATACTCACTTTGGGAAACTAAGGGGTGCCAGAG
TACCATTGCCCAGTGAAATCCTGGGTCCTGTGGACCAATACCTGGGGGTACCCTACGCAGCTCCCCCGAT
CGGCGAGAAACGTTTCCTGCCCCCTGAACCACCCCCATCCTGGTCGGGCATCCGGAACGCCACACACTTT
CCCCCAGTGTGCCCCCAGAACATCCACACAGCTGTGCCCGAAGTCATGCTGCCAGTCTGGTTCACTGCCA
ACTTGGATATCGTCGCCACTTATATCCAGGAGCCCAACGAAGATTGCCTCTATCTGAATGTGTATGTGCC
CACGGAAGATGACATCCGAGACAGTGGTGCTAAACCTGTCATGGTCTACATCCACGGAGGCTCTTACATG
GAAGGAACAGGCAACATGATTGACGGCAGCGTTCTTGCAAGTTATGGCAACGTCATCGTCATCACACTCA
ACTACCGGGTCGGGGTGCTAGGTTTCCTGAGCACTGGGGATCAGGCTGCCAAGGGCAACTATGGGCTCCT
TGATCAAATCCAGGCCCTTCGCTGGGTGAGTGAGAACATTGCCTTCTTTGGAGGAGATCCCCGTAGAATT
ACTGTCTTTGGCTCTGGCATTGGTGCATCCTGTGTCAGTCTTCTCACACTGTCTCATCACTCTGAGGGGC
TTTTCCAGAGGGCCATCATCCAAAGTGGCTCAGCGCTATCTAGCTGGGCTGTGAACTACCAACCAGTGAA
GTACACCAGCTTGCTCGCAGACAAAGTGGGCTGTAACGTCCTGGACACTGTGGATATGGTGGATTGTCTT
CGACAAAAGAGTGCCAAGGAGCTGGTAGAACAGGACATTCAGCCAGCCCGCTACCATGTGGCTTTTGGCC
CTGTGATTGATGGTGATGTCATTTCTGATGACCCTGAGATCCTTATGGAACAGGGAGAGTTCCTCAACTA
TGATATCATGCTAGGCGTCAACCAGGGTGAGGGTCTCAAGTTTGTGGAAGGGGTGGTGGACCCCGAGGAT
GGTGTCTCTGGCACTGACTTTGACTACTCTGTCTCCAATTTTGTGGACAATCTATATGGCTATCCCGAGG
GTAAGGACACCCTGCGGGAGACTATCAAGTTCATGTATACAGACTGGGCAGACCGAGACAACCCTGAGAC
CCGCCGTAAAACACTGGTGGCACTCTTCACTGACCACCAGTGGGTGGAGCCTTCGGTGGTGACAGCTGAT
CTGCATGCCCGCTATGGCTCACCCACTTACTTCTACGCCTTCTACCATCACTGCCAGAGCCTCATGAAGC
CTGCATGGTCAGATGCAGCACACGGGGATGAAGTACCCTATGTTTTTGGTGTCCCTATGGTAGGTCCCAC
TGACCTTTTCCCCTGCAACTTCTCCAAGAATGATGTTATGCTCAGTGCTGTTGTTATGACCTATTGGACC
AACTTTGCCAAGACCGGGGATCCCAACAAGCCGGTACCCCAGGATACCAAGTTCATTCACACCAAGGCCA
ACCGCTTTGAGGAAGTAGCCTGGTCCAAATACAATCCCCGGGACCAGCTCTACCTTCACATCGGGCTGAA
ACCAAGGGTTCGTGATCATTACCGAGCCACAAAGGTAGCCTTTTGGAAGCACCTGGTACCCCATCTGTAC
AACCTGCATGACATGTTCCACTATACATCCACGACCACGAAAGTGCCGCCGCCGGACACCACCCATAGCT
CCCACATCACCCGTAGGCCCAACGGCAAGACCTGGAGCACCAAGAGGCCAGCCATCTCACCTGCCTACAG
CAATGAGAATGCTCCTGGGTCCTGGAATGGGGACCAGGATGCAGGGCCACTCCTGGTCGAGAACCCTCGA
GACTACTCCACTGAATTAAGTGTCACCATCGCTGTTGGGGCCTCTCTCCTGTTTCTCAATGTGTTGGCCT
TTGCTGCTCTCTATTACCGTAAGGACAAACGGCGCCAGGAGCCCCTGAGGCAGCCTAGCCCCCAAAGGGG
AACTGGTGCCCCAGAATTGGGAACTGCTCCAGAGGAGGAGCTGGCAGCATTACAGTTGGGTCCCACTCAC
CATGAGTGTGAGGCCGGCCCCCCACACGACACACTGCGCCTCACAGCATTGCCCGACTACACCCTGACCC
TGCGGCGCTCCCCCGATGACATCCCACTCATGACTCCCAACACCATCACTATGATTCCGAATTCCATGGT
GAGCAAGGGCGAGGAGCTGTTCACCGGGGTGGTGCCCATCCTGGTCGAGCTGGACGGCGACGTAAACGGC
CACAAGTTCAGCGTGTCCGGCGAGGGCGAGGGCGATGCCACCTACGGCAAGCTGACCCTGAAGCTGATCT
GCACCACCGGCAAGCTGCCCGTGCCCTGGCCCACCCTCGTGACCACCCTGGGCTACGGCCTGCAGTGCTT
CGCCCGCTACCCCGACCACATGAAGCAGCACGACTTCTTCAAGTCCGCCATGCCCGAAGGCTACGTCCAG
GAGCGCACCATCTTCTTCAAGGACGACGGCAACTACAAGACCCGCGCCGAGGTGAAGTTCGAGGGCGACA
CCCTGGTGAACCGCATCGAGCTGAAGGGCATCGACTTCAAGGAGGACGGCAACATCCTGGGGCACAAGCT
GGAGTACAACTACAACAGCCACAACGTCTATATCACCGCCGACAAGCAGAAGAACGGCATCAAGGCCAAC
TTCAAGATCCGCCACAACATCGAGGACGGCGGCGTGCAGCTCGCCGACCACTACCAGCAGAACACCCCCA
TCGGCGACGGCCCCGTGCTGCTGCCCGACAACCACTACCTGAGCTACCAGTCCAAGCTTAGCAAAGACCC
CAACGAGAAGCGCGATCACATGGTCCTGCTGGAGTTCGTGACCGCCGCCGGGATCACTCTCGGCATGGAC
GAGCTGTACAAGAATTCCCTGGTTGGGTTGCAGACCTTGCACCCCTATAACACCTTTGCCGCCGGATTCA
ACAGCACCGGGCTGCCCCACTCACACTCCACTACCCGTGTATAGCTCGTCGACTCTAGAGGGCCCTATTC
TATAGTGTCACCTAAATGCTAGAGCTCGCTGATCAGCCTCGACTGTGCCTTCTAGTTGCCAGCCATCTGT
TGTTTGCCCCTCCCCCGTGCCTTCCTTGACCCTGGAAGGTGCCACTCCCACTGTCCTTTCCTAATAAAAT
GAGGAAATTGCATCGCATTGTCTGAGTAGGTGTCATTCTATTCTGGGGGGTGGGGTGGGGCAGGACAGCA
AGGGGGAGGATTGGGAAGACAATAGCAGGCATGCTGGGGATGCGGTGGGCTCTATGGCTTCTGAGGCGGA
AAGAACCAGCTGGGGCTCTAGGGGGTATCCCC
[124 nt withheld, positions 8153-8276]
C
[91 nt withheld, positions 8278-8368]
A
[49 nt withheld, positions 8370-8418]
CCTTTGACGTTGGAGTCCACGTTCTTT
[37 nt withheld, positions 8446-8482]
ACCCTATCTCGGTCTATTCTTTTGATTTATAAG
Features (pLannotate 1.2.2; 24 found; start..end, strand, type, name):
     80..409     +  promoter       SV40 promoter: SV40 enhancer and early promoter
    476..1267    +  CDS            neo: KKA2_KLEPN - Also known as kan, nptII. Experimental evidence at protein level: Swiss-Prot protein existence level 1. Resistance to kanamycin, neomycin, paromomycin, ribostamycin, butirosin and gentamicin B. From Klebsiella pneumoniae.
   1291..1449    +  CDS            ble (fragment): BLE_KLEPN - Experimental evidence at protein level: Swiss-Prot protein existence level 1. Binding protein with a strong affinity to the bleomycin family of antibiotics. Binds to CL990; an antimitotic-antibiotic compound. From Klebsiella pneumoniae.
   1444..1565    +  polyA_signal   SV40 poly(A) signal: SV40 polyadenylation signal
   1638..1654    -  protein_bind   lac operator: The lac repressor binds to the lac operator to inhibit transcription in E. coli. This inhibition can be relieved by adding lactose or isopropyl-β-D-thiogalactopyranoside (IPTG). lac repressor encoded by lacI
   1662..1692    -  promoter       lac promoter: promoter for the E. coli lac operon
   1707..1728    -  protein_bind   CAP binding site: CAP binding activates transcription in the presence of cAMP. E. coli catabolite activator protein
   1741..1833    -  CDS            lacI (fragment): lac repressor; lacI; The lac repressor binds to the lac operator to inhibit transcription in E. coli. This inhibition can be relieved by adding lactose or isopropyl-β-D-thiogalactopyranoside (IPTG).
   2016..2604    -  rep_origin     ori: high-copy-number ColE1/pMB1/pBR322/pUC origin of replication
   2775..3635    -  CDS            AmpR: β-lactamase; bla; confers resistance to ampicillin, carbenicillin, and related antibiotics
   3636..3740    -  promoter       AmpR promoter: bla
   3799..3851    -  misc_feature   bom (fragment): basis of mobility region from pBR322
   4006..4385    +  enhancer       CMV enhancer: human cytomegalovirus immediate early enhancer
   4386..4589    +  promoter       CMV promoter: human cytomegalovirus (CMV) immediate early promoter
   4585..4618    +  LTR            5' LTR (truncated) (fragment): truncated 5' long terminal repeat (LTR) from HIV-1
   4634..4652    +  promoter       T7 promoter: promoter for bacteriophage T7 RNA polymerase
   4689..4733    +  CDS            preprotrypsin leader: leader sequence from mouse preprotrypsin
   4767..7001    +  CDS            Nlgn3 (fragment): NLGN3_MOUSE - Experimental evidence at protein level: Swiss-Prot protein existence level 1. Cell surface protein involved in cell-cell-interactions via its interactions with neurexin family members. Plays a role in synapse function and synaptic signal transmission, and probably mediates its effects by recruiting and clustering other synaptic proteins. May promote the initial formation of synapses, but is not essential for this. May also play a role in glia-glia or glia-neuron interactions in the developing peripheral nervous system. From Mus musculus (Mouse).
   6996..7712    +  CDS            mVenus: mVenus is a basic (constitutively fluorescent) yellow fluorescent protein published in 2006, derived from Aequorea victoria. It is reported to be a rapidly-maturing monomer with moderate acid sensitivity.
   7713..7811    +  CDS            NLGN4X (fragment): NLGNX_MACMU - Also known as NLGN4. Experimental evidence at transcript level: Swiss-Prot protein existence level 2. Putative neuronal cell surface protein involved in cell-cell- interactions. From Macaca mulatta (Rhesus macaque).
   7839..7857    -  promoter       SP6 promoter: promoter for bacteriophage SP6 RNA polymerase
   7883..8107    +  polyA_signal   bGH poly(A) signal: bovine growth hormone polyadenylation signal
   8111..8132    +  promoter       SV40 promoter (fragment): SV40 enhancer and early promoter
   8153..66      +  rep_origin     f1 ori (across the origin) (sequence partly withheld): f1 bacteriophage origin of replication; arrow indicates direction of (+) strand synthesis
