[The description below was written by a language model from this plasmid's Addgene catalogue record and pLannotate feature annotations shown in this document.]
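Description:
Neuroligin-3 GFP/pCMV is a mammalian expression plasmid of about 8.5 kb, built on a pCMV backbone, that produces mouse neuroligin-3 (Nlgn3) fused to a yellow fluorescent protein. It is propagated in E. coli through a high-copy ColE1/pUC-type origin and selected with ampicillin via the β-lactamase gene. An f1 origin is also present. The backbone additionally carries an SV40 early promoter driving a neomycin/kanamycin phosphotransferase gene with an SV40 polyadenylation signal, the usual arrangement for G418 selection of stably transfected mammalian cells. Remnants of lac regulatory elements, a ble fragment and a pBR322 bom fragment are backbone leftovers.

The expression cassette uses the human CMV immediate-early enhancer and promoter and ends with a bovine growth hormone polyadenylation signal. T7 and SP6 promoters flank the insert. The open reading frame begins with a mouse preprotrypsin leader, which appears to serve as the secretory signal directing the protein into the secretory pathway. It is followed by a large Nlgn3 fragment and then mVenus. Although the plasmid name says GFP and the catalogue lists mVenus as a C-terminal tag, the feature table shows a short neuroligin-like segment after mVenus, annotated by homology as an NLGN4X fragment. This suggests the fluorophore sits within the cytoplasmic tail rather than at the extreme C terminus, with the final segment plausibly being conserved neuroligin tail sequence, though the record does not confirm this.

According to the depositor, the plasmid is a validated antigen construct for an anti-neuroligin-3 recombinant antibody. Transfected cells express fluorescently marked neuroligin-3, which can be used to test antibody specificity.
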