Addgene plasmid #197338: Neuroligin-3 GFP/pCMV
Purpose: Plasmid expressing an antigen targeting Neuroligin-3
Depositing lab: Thomas Südhof. Depositing organization: Stanford University.
Backbone
  Vector backbone: pCMV
  Backbone manufacturer: #59318 (alt)
  Vector type: Mammalian Expression
Growth in bacteria
  Bacterial resistance: Ampicillin, 100 μg/mL
  Growth temperature: 37°C
  Growth strain: DH5alpha
  Copy number: Unknown
Gene/Insert
  Gene/Insert name: Neuroligin3
  Species: M. musculus (mouse)
  Entrez Gene: Nlgn3 (a.k.a. A230085M13Rik, HNL3, NL3, NLG3)
  Tag / fusion protein: mVenus (C terminal on insert)
  Cloning method: Unknown
Terms and licenses: Academic/Nonprofit Terms; Industry Terms: Not Available to Industry
Depositor comments: This is a validated antigen plasmid of Anti-Neuroligin-3 [N110/29.4R].
How to cite: Neuroligin-3 GFP/pCMV was a gift from Thomas Südhof (Addgene plasmid # 197338 ; http://n2t.net/addgene:197338 ; RRID:Addgene_197338)
